Addgene plasmid #14276: pAG426GPD-ccdB-TAP
Purpose: (Empty Backbone)
Depositing lab: Susan Lindquist. Depositing organization: Whitehead Institute for Biomedical Research. Publication: A suite of Gateway cloning vectors for high-throughput genetic analysis in Saccharomyces cerevisiae. Alberti S, Gitler AD, Lindquist S. Yeast. 2007 Oct . 24(10):913-9. 10.1002/yea.1502 PubMed 17583893.
Backbone
  Vector backbone: pRS426
  Vector type: Yeast Expression ; Gateway Destination
  Selectable markers: URA3
Growth in bacteria
  Bacterial resistance: Chloramphenicol and Ampicillin, 25 & 100 μg/mL
  Growth temperature: 37°C
  Growth strain: ccdB Survival
  Growth instructions: DB3.1, ccdB Survival
  Copy number: Unknown
Gene/Insert
  Gene/Insert name: None
  Tag / fusion protein: TAP (C terminal on backbone)
  Cloning method: Gateway Cloning
  Sequencing primers: 5′ GPDPro_F
Terms and licenses: Academic/Nonprofit Terms; Industry Terms: Not Available to Industry
Depositor comments: Type of plasmid: 2-micron. This plasmid contains the Gateway technology from Invitrogen; Invitrogen requires purchasing of Gateway Clonase for carrying out the Gateway recombinational cloning reaction http://www.invitrogen.com Please note that the full plasmid sequence is provided as a reference only, and may not match the exact sequence of the plasmid.
How to cite: pAG426GPD-ccdB-TAP was a gift from Susan Lindquist (Addgene plasmid # 14276 ; http://n2t.net/addgene:14276 ; RRID:Addgene_14276)
