[The description below was written by a language model from this plasmid's Addgene catalogue record and pLannotate feature annotations shown in this document.]
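Description:
pAG426GPD-ccdB-TAP is an empty Gateway destination vector for protein expression in Saccharomyces cerevisiae, built on the pRS426 backbone and belonging to a suite of yeast Gateway vectors designed for high-throughput genetic analysis. It is a shuttle plasmid. In yeast it replicates episomally through the 2μ origin and is selected by the URA3 auxotrophic marker, which can also be counterselected with 5-FOA. In E. coli it relies on a high-copy ColE1/pUC-type origin and ampicillin resistance. An f1 origin, flanking T3 and T7 promoters, and lac/lacZα remnants are carried over from the pBluescript-derived backbone.

The expression unit is driven by the strong constitutive GPD (TDH3/GAP) promoter and ends with the CYC1 terminator. Between them sits the Gateway cassette, in which attR1 and attR2 flank a chloramphenicol resistance gene and the ccdB toxin gene. Because CcdB poisons gyrase in ordinary E. coli, the unrecombined vector has to be maintained in a ccdB-tolerant strain, with chloramphenicol selecting for retention of the cassette. An LR recombination with an entry clone replaces the cassette with the gene of interest, and ccdB then counterselects against non-recombinant plasmids in standard hosts.

Immediately downstream of attR2 lies a tandem affinity purification (TAP) tag, annotated as a calmodulin-binding peptide followed by immunoglobulin-binding domains of Staphylococcus aureus protein A. An inserted ORF lacking a stop codon and in frame is therefore expressed as a C-terminal TAP fusion. This suits two-step affinity purification of proteins and their complexes, as well as detection of the fusion from a high-copy, constitutively expressed plasmid. No insert is present, and the depositor notes that the full sequence is provided as a reference only and may not match the plasmid exactly.
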