Features (pLannotate 1.2.2; 31 found; start..end, strand, type, name):
     69..1411    +  rep_origin     2μ ori: yeast 2μ plasmid origin of replication
   1438..1542    +  promoter       AmpR promoter: bla
   1543..2403    +  CDS            AmpR: β-lactamase; bla; confers resistance to ampicillin, carbenicillin, and related antibiotics
   2574..3162    +  rep_origin     ori: high-copy-number ColE1/pMB1/pBR322/pUC origin of replication
   3345..3437    +  CDS            lacI (fragment): lac repressor; lacI; The lac repressor binds to the lac operator to inhibit transcription in E. coli. This inhibition can be relieved by adding lactose or isopropyl-β-D-thiogalactopyranoside (IPTG).
   3450..3471    +  protein_bind   CAP binding site: CAP binding activates transcription in the presence of cAMP. E. coli catabolite activator protein
   3486..3516    +  promoter       lac promoter: promoter for the E. coli lac operon
   3524..3540    +  protein_bind   lac operator: The lac repressor binds to the lac operator to inhibit transcription in E. coli. This inhibition can be relieved by adding lactose or isopropyl-β-D-thiogalactopyranoside (IPTG). lac repressor encoded by lacI
   3585..3603    +  promoter       T3 promoter: promoter for bacteriophage T3 RNA polymerase
   3632..4276    +  promoter       GAP promoter: S. cerevisiae TDH3; promoter for glyceraldehyde-3-phosphate dehydrogenase
   4282..4302    +  misc_feature   MCS (fragment): pBluescript multiple cloning site
   4306..4430    +  protein_bind   attR1: mutant version of attR; recombination site for the Gateway® LR reaction LR Clonase™
   4455..4485    +  promoter       lac UV5 promoter: E. coli lac promoter with an "up" mutation
   4509..4538    +  promoter       cat promoter (fragment): promoter of the E. coli cat gene encoding chloramphenicol acetyltransferase
   4539..5198    +  CDS            CmR: chloramphenicol acetyltransferase; cat; confers resistance to chloramphenicol
   5380..5538    +  CDS            ccdA (fragment): CCDA_ECO57 - Also known as H, letA. Experimental evidence at protein level: Swiss-Prot protein existence level 1. Antitoxin component of a type II toxin-antitoxin (TA) system which inhibits the post-segregational killing (PSK) of plasmid-free cells, also referred to as a plasmid addiction system. Binds to and blocks the activity of CcdB; will also remove bound CcdB protein from the CcdB-GyrA complex by forming a CcdA-CcdB complex, a process termed rejuvenation. Functions as a transcriptional corepressor for the ccdAB operon, repression also requires CcdB (By similarity). From Escherichia coli
   5543..5845    +  CDS            ccdB: CCDB_ECOLI - Also known as G, letB, letD. Experimental evidence at protein level: Swiss-Prot protein existence level 1. Toxic component of a type II toxin-antitoxin (TA) system, functioning in plasmid maintainence. Responsible for the post- segregational killing (PSK) of plasmid-free cells, also referred to as a plasmid addiction system. Half-life of over 2 hours. Cell killing by CcdB is accompanied by filamentation, defects in chromosome and plasmid segregation, defects in cell division, formation of anucleate cells, decreased DNA synthesis and plasmid loss. Interferes with the activity of DN
   5889..6013    -  protein_bind   attR2: mutant version of attR; recombination site for the Gateway® LR reaction LR Clonase™
   6017..6050    +  misc_feature   MCS (fragment): pBluescript multiple cloning site
   6072..6149    +  CDS            CBP: calmodulin-binding peptide derived from skeletal muscle myosin light chain kinase; binds calmodulin with nanomolar affinity in the presence of calcium
   6270..6419    +  CDS            spa (fragment): SPA_STAAE - Experimental evidence at protein level: Swiss-Prot protein existence level 1. Plays a role in the inhibition of the host innate and adaptive immune responses. Possesses five immunoglobulin-binding domains that capture both the fragment crystallizable region (Fc region) and the Fab region (part of Ig that identifies antigen) of immunoglobulins (By similarity). In turn, Staphylococcus aureus is protected from phagocytic killing via inhibition of Ig Fc region. In addition, the host elicited B-cell response is prevented due to a decrease of antibody-secreting cell proliferation that en
   6555..6935    +  CDS            protein A (fragment): immunoglobulin binding domains of Staphylocuccus aureus protein A
   6948..7195    +  terminator     CYC1 terminator: S. cerevisiae CYC1; transcription terminator for CYC1
   7214..7232    -  promoter       T7 promoter: promoter for bacteriophage T7 RNA polymerase
   7240..7395    +  CDS            lacZα (fragment): LacZα fragment of β-galactosidase; lacZ fragment
   7403..7858    +  rep_origin     f1 ori (sequence partly withheld): f1 bacteriophage origin of replication; arrow indicates direction of (+) strand synthesis
   7859..7910    -  misc_feature   bom (fragment): basis of mobility region from pBR322
   7989..8792    -  CDS            URA3: orotidine-5'-phosphate decarboxylase, required for uracil biosynthesis; S. cerevisiae URA3; yeast auxotrophic marker, counterselectable with 5-fluoroorotic acid (5-FOA)
   8793..9008    -  promoter       URA3 promoter: S. cerevisiae URA3
   9023..9072    -  misc_feature   bom (fragment): basis of mobility region from pBR322
   9174..1       -  CDS            rop (fragment) (across the origin): Rop protein, which maintains plasmids at low copy number; rop
>Addgene plasmid #14276 | pAG426GPD-ccdB-TAP | depositor full sequence | sequence record 7939 | Author sequence
GACGAAAGGGCCTCGTGATACGCCTATTTTTATAGGTTAATGTCATGATAATAATGGTTTCTTAGTATGA
TCCAATATCAAAGGAAATGATAGCATTGAAGGATGAGACTAATCCAATTGAGGAGTGGCAGCATATAGAA
CAGCTAAAGGGTAGTGCTGAAGGAAGCATACGATACCCCGCATGGAATGGGATAATATCACAGGAGGTAC
TAGACTACCTTTCATCCTACATAAATAGACGCATATAAGTACGCATTTAAGCATAAACACGCACTATGCC
GTTCTTCTCATGTATATATATATACAGGCAACACGCAGATATAGGTGCGACGTGAACAGTGAGCTGTATG
TGCGCAGCTCGCGTTGCATTTTCGGAAGCGCTCGTTTTCGGAAACGCTTTGAAGTTCCTATTCCGAAGTT
CCTATTCTCTAGAAAGTATAGGAACTTCAGAGCGCTTTTGAAAACCAAAAGCGCTCTGAAGACGCACTTT
CAAAAAACCAAAAACGCACCGGACTGTAACGAGCTACTAAAATATTGCGAATACCGCTTCCACAAACATT
GCTCAAAAGTATCTCTTTGCTATATATCTCTGTGCTATATCCCTATATAACCTACCCATCCACCTTTCGC
TCCTTGAACTTGCATCTAAACTCGACCTCTACATTTTTTATGTTTATCTCTAGTATTACTCTTTAGACAA
AAAAATTGTAGTAAGAACTATTCATAGAGTGAATCGAAAACAATACGAAAATGTAAACATTTCCTATACG
TAGTATATAGAGACAAAATAGAAGAAACCGTTCATAATTTTCTGACCAATGAAGAATCATCAACGCTATC
ACTTTCTGTTCACAAAGTATGCGCAATCCACATCGGTATAGAATATAATCGGGGATGCCTTTATCTTGAA
AAAATGCACCCGCAGCTTCGCTAGTAATCAGTAAACGCGGGAAGTGGAGTCAGGCTTTTTTTATGGAAGA
GAAAATAGACACCAAAGTAGCCTTCTTCTAACCTTAACGGACCTACAGTGCAAAAAGTTATCAAGAGACT
GCATTATAGAGCGCACAAAGGAGAAAAAAAGTAATCTAAGATGCTTTGTTAGAAAAATAGCGCTCTCGGG
ATGCATTTTTGTAGAACAAAAAAGAAGTATAGATTCTTTGTTGGTAAAATAGCGCTCTCGCGTTGCATTT
CTGTTCTGTAAAAATGCAGCTCAGATTCTTTGTTTGAAAAATTAGCGCTCTCGCGTTGCATTTTTGTTTT
ACAAAAATGAAGCACAGATTCTTCGTTGGTAAAATAGCGCTTTCGCGTTGCATTTCTGTTCTGTAAAAAT
GCAGCTCAGATTCTTTGTTTGAAAAATTAGCGCTCTCGCGTTGCATTTTTGTTCTACAAAATGAAGCACA
GATGCTTCGTTCAGGTGGCACTTTTCGGGGAAATGTGCGCGGAACCCCTATTTGTTTATTTTTCTAAATA
CATTCAAATATGTATCCGCTCATGAGACAATAACCCTGATAAATGCTTCAATAATATTGAAAAAGGAAGA
GTATGAGTATTCAACATTTCCGTGTCGCCCTTATTCCCTTTTTTGCGGCATTTTGCCTTCCTGTTTTTGC
TCACCCAGAAACGCTGGTGAAAGTAAAAGATGCTGAAGATCAGTTGGGTGCACGAGTGGGTTACATCGAA
CTGGATCTCAACAGCGGTAAGATCCTTGAGAGTTTTCGCCCCGAAGAACGTTTTCCAATGATGAGCACTT
TTAAAGTTCTGCTATGTGGCGCGGTATTATCCCGTATTGACGCCGGGCAAGAGCAACTCGGTCGCCGCAT
ACACTATTCTCAGAATGACTTGGTTGAGTACTCACCAGTCACAGAAAAGCATCTTACGGATGGCATGACA
GTAAGAGAATTATGCAGTGCTGCCATAACCATGAGTGATAACACTGCGGCCAACTTACTTCTGACAACGA
TCGGAGGACCGAAGGAGCTAACCGCTTTTTTGCACAACATGGGGGATCATGTAACTCGCCTTGATCGTTG
GGAACCGGAGCTGAATGAAGCCATACCAAACGACGAGCGTGACACCACGATGCCTGTAGCAATGGCAACA
ACGTTGCGCAAACTATTAACTGGCGAACTACTTACTCTAGCTTCCCGGCAACAATTAATAGACTGGATGG
AGGCGGATAAAGTTGCAGGACCACTTCTGCGCTCGGCCCTTCCGGCTGGCTGGTTTATTGCTGATAAATC
TGGAGCCGGTGAGCGTGGGTCTCGCGGTATCATTGCAGCACTGGGGCCAGATGGTAAGCCCTCCCGTATC
GTAGTTATCTACACGACGGGGAGTCAGGCAACTATGGATGAACGAAATAGACAGATCGCTGAGATAGGTG
CCTCACTGATTAAGCATTGGTAACTGTCAGACCAAGTTTACTCATATATACTTTAGATTGATTTAAAACT
TCATTTTTAATTTAAAAGGATCTAGGTGAAGATCCTTTTTGATAATCTCATGACCAAAATCCCTTAACGT
GAGTTTTCGTTCCACTGAGCGTCAGACCCCGTAGAAAAGATCAAAGGATCTTCTTGAGATCCTTTTTTTC
TGCGCGTAATCTGCTGCTTGCAAACAAAAAAACCACCGCTACCAGCGGTGGTTTGTTTGCCGGATCAAGA
GCTACCAACTCTTTTTCCGAAGGTAACTGGCTTCAGCAGAGCGCAGATACCAAATACTGTCCTTCTAGTG
TAGCCGTAGTTAGGCCACCACTTCAAGAACTCTGTAGCACCGCCTACATACCTCGCTCTGCTAATCCTGT
TACCAGTGGCTGCTGCCAGTGGCGATAAGTCGTGTCTTACCGGGTTGGACTCAAGACGATAGTTACCGGA
TAAGGCGCAGCGGTCGGGCTGAACGGGGGGTTCGTGCACACAGCCCAGCTTGGAGCGAACGACCTACACC
GAACTGAGATACCTACAGCGTGAGCTATGAGAAAGCGCCACGCTTCCCGAAGGGAGAAAGGCGGACAGGT
ATCCGGTAAGCGGCAGGGTCGGAACAGGAGAGCGCACGAGGGAGCTTCCAGGGGGAAACGCCTGGTATCT
TTATAGTCCTGTCGGGTTTCGCCACCTCTGACTTGAGCGTCGATTTTTGTGATGCTCGTCAGGGGGGCGG
AGCCTATGGAAAAACGCCAGCAACGCGGCCTTTTTACGGTTCCTGGCCTTTTGCTGGCCTTTTGCTCACA
TGTTCTTTCCTGCGTTATCCCCTGATTCTGTGGATAACCGTATTACCGCCTTTGAGTGAGCTGATACCGC
TCGCCGCAGCCGAACGACCGAGCGCAGCGAGTCAGTGAGCGAGGAAGCGGAAGAGCGCCCAATACGCAAA
CCGCCTCTCCCCGCGCGTTGGCCGATTCATTAATGCAGCTGGCACGACAGGTTTCCCGACTGGAAAGCGG
GCAGTGAGCGCAACGCAATTAATGTGAGTTACCTCACTCATTAGGCACCCCAGGCTTTACACTTTATGCT
TCCGGCTCCTATGTTGTGTGGAATTGTGAGCGGATAACAATTTCACACAGGAAACAGCTATGACCATGAT
TACGCCAAGCGCGCAATTAACCCTCACTAAAGGGAACAAAAGCTGGAGCTCTTCGAGTTTATCATTATCA
ATACTCGCCATTTCAAAGAATACGTAAATAATTAATAGTAGTGATTTTCCTAACTTTATTTAGTCAAAAA
ATTAGCCTTTTAATTCTGCTGTAACCCGTACATGCCCAAAATAGGGGGCGGGTTACACAGAATATATAAC
ACCGAAGGTGCCTGGGTGAACAGGTTTATTCCTGGCATCCACTAAATATAATGGAGCCCGCTTTTTAAGC
TGGCATCCAGAAAAAAAAAGAATCCCAGCACCAAAATATTGTTTTCTTCACCAACCATCAGTTCATAGGT
CCATTCTCTTAGCGCAACTACAGAGAACAGGGGCACAAACAGGCAAAAAACGGGCACAACCTCAATGGAG
TGATGCAACCTGCCTGGAGTAAATGATGACACAAGGCAATTGACCCACGCATGTATCTATCTCATTTTCT
TACACCTTCTATTACCTTCTGCTCTCTCTGATTTGGAAAAAGCTGAAAAAAAAGGTTGAAACCAGTTCCC
TGAAATTATTCCCCTACTTGACTAATAAGTATATAAAGACGGTAGGTATTGATTGTAATTCTGTAAATCT
ATTTCTTAAACTTCTTAAATTCTACTTTTATAGTTAGTCTTTTTTTTAGTTTTAAAACACCAGAACTTAG
TTTCGACGGATTCTAGAACTAGTGGATCCCCCATCACAAGTTTGTACAAAAAAGCTGAACGAGAAACGTA
AAATGATATAAATATCAATATATTAAATTAGATTTTGCATAAAAAACAGACTACATAATACTGTAAAACA
CAACATATCCAGTCACTATGGCGGCCGCATTAGGCACCCCAGGCTTTACACTTTATGCTTCCGGCTCGTA
TAATGTGTGGATTTTGAGTTAGGATCCGTCGAGATTTTCAGGAGCTAAGGAAGCTAAAATGGAGAAAAAA
ATCACTGGATATACCACCGTTGATATATCCCAATGGCATCGTAAAGAACATTTTGAGGCATTTCAGTCAG
TTGCTCAATGTACCTATAACCAGACCGTTCAGCTGGATATTACGGCCTTTTTAAAGACCGTAAAGAAAAA
TAAGCACAAGTTTTATCCGGCCTTTATTCACATTCTTGCCCGCCTGATGAATGCTCATCCGGAATTCCGT
ATGGCAATGAAAGACGGTGAGCTGGTGATATGGGATAGTGTTCACCCTTGTTACACCGTTTTCCATGAGC
AAACTGAAACGTTTTCATCGCTCTGGAGTGAATACCACGACGATTTCCGGCAGTTTCTACACATATATTC
GCAAGATGTGGCGTGTTACGGTGAAAACCTGGCCTATTTCCCTAAAGGGTTTATTGAGAATATGTTTTTC
GTCTCAGCCAATCCCTGGGTGAGTTTCACCAGTTTTGATTTAAACGTGGCCAATATGGACAACTTCTTCG
CCCCCGTTTTCACCATGGGCAAATATTATACGCAAGGCGACAAGGTGCTGATGCCGCTGGCGATTCAGGT
TCATCATGCCGTCTGTGATGGCTTCCATGTCGGCAGAATGCTTAATGAATTACAACAGTACTGCGATGAG
TGGCAGGGCGGGGCGTAAACGCCGCGTGGATCCGGCTTACTAAAAGCCAGATAACAGTATGCGTATTTGC
GCGCTGATTTTTGCGGTATAAGAATATATACTGATATGTATACCCGAAGTATGTCAAAAAGAGGTATGCT
ATGAAGCAGCGTATTACAGTGACAGTTGACAGCGACAGCTATCAGTTGCTCAAGGCATATATGATGTCAA
TATCTCCGGTCTGGTAAGCACAACCATGCAGAATGAAGCCCGTCGTCTGCGTGCCGAACGCTGGAAAGCG
GAAAATCAGGAAGGGATGGCTGAGGTCGCCCGGTTTATTGAAATGAACGGCTCTTTTGCTGACGAGAACA
GGGGCTGGTGAAATGCAGTTTAAGGTTTACACCTATAAAAGAGAGAGCCGTTATCGTCTGTTTGTGGATG
TACAGAGTGATATTATTGACACGCCCGGGCGACGGATGGTGATCCCCCTGGCCAGTGCACGTCTGCTGTC
AGATAAAGTCTCCCGTGAACTTTACCCGGTGGTGCATATCGGGGATGAAAGCTGGCGCATGATGACCACC
GATATGGCCAGTGTGCCGGTCTCCGTTATCGGGGAAGAAGTGGCTGATCTCAGCCACCGCGAAAATGACA
TCAAAAACGCCATTAACCTGATGTTCTGGGGAATATAAATGTCAGGCTCCCTTATACACAGCCAGTCTGC
AGGTCGACCATAGTGACTGGATATGTTGTGTTTTACAGTATTATGTAGTCTGTTTTTTATGCAAAATCTA
ATTTAATATATTGATATTTATATCATTTTACGTTTCTCGTTCAGCTTTCTTGTACAAAGTGGTGATGGGC
TGCAGGAATTCGATATCAAGCTTATCGATAGGTGGACCAGGTGGTGGAATGAAGCGACGATGGAAAAAGA
ATTTCATAGCCGTCTCAGCAGCCAACCGCTTTAAGAAAATCTCATCCTCCGGGGCACTTGATTATGGTAC
CCCAACTACTGCTTCTGAAAATCTATATTTTCAAGGTGAACTAAAAACTGCTGCTTTGGCTCAACATGCG
ATTAAGGGTGAAGCTCAAAAACTTAATGACTCTCAAGCTCCAAAAGCTGATGCGCAACAAAATAACTTCA
ACAAAGATCAACAAAGCGCCTTCTATGAAATCTTGAACATGCCTAACTTAAACGAAGCGCAACGTAACGG
CTTCATTCAAAGTCTTAAAGACGACCCAAGCCAAAGCACTAACGTTTTAGGTGAAGCTAAAAAATTAAAC
GAATCTCAAGCACCGAAAGCTGATAACAATTTCAACAAAGAACAACAAAATGCTTTCTATGAAATCTTGA
ATATGCCTAACTTAAACGAAGAACAACGCAATGGTTTCATCCAAAGCTTAAAAGATGACCCAAGCCAAAG
TGCTAACCTATTGTCAGAAGCTAAAAAGTTAAATGAATCTCAAGCACCGAAAGCGGATAACAAATTCAAC
AAAGAACAACAAAATGCTTTCTATGAAATCTTACATTTACCTAACTTAAACGAAGAACAACGCAATGGTT
TCATCCAAAGCCTAAAAGATGACCCAAGCCAAAGCGCTAACCTTTTAGCAGAAGCTAAAAAGCTAAATGA
TGCTCAAGCACCAAAAGCTGACAACAAATTCAACAAAGAACAACAAAATGCTTTCTATGAAATTTTACAT
TTACCTAACTTAACTGAAGAACAACGTAACGGCTTCATCCAAAGCCTTAAAGACGATCCTTCGGTGAGCA
AAGAACAGTCACTCGAGTCATGTAATTAGTTATGTCACGCTTACATTCACGCCCTCCCCCCACATCCGCT
CTAACCGAAAAGGAAGGAGTTAGACAACCTGAAGTCTAGGTCCCTATTTATTTTTTTATAGTTATGTTAG
TATTAAGAACGTTATTTATATTTCAAATTTTTCTTTTTTTTCTGTACAGACGCGTGTACGCATGTAACAT
TATACTGAAAACCTTGCTTGAGAAGGTTTTGGGACGCTCGAAGGCTTTAATTTGCGGCCGGTACCCAATT
CGCCCTATAGTGAGTCGTATTACGCGCGCTCACTGGCCGTCGTTTTACAACGTCGTGACTGGGAAAACCC
TGGCGTTACCCAACTTAATCGCCTTGCAGCACATCCCCCTTTCGCCAGCTGGCGTAATAGCGAAGAGGCC
CGCACCGATCGCCCTTCCCAACAGTTGCGCAGCCTGAATGGCGAATGGCGCG
[124 nt withheld, positions 7403-7526]
C
[91 nt withheld, positions 7528-7618]
A
[49 nt withheld, positions 7620-7668]
CCTTTGACGTTGGAGTCCACGTTCTTT
[37 nt withheld, positions 7696-7732]
ACCCTATCTCGGTCTATTCTTTTGATTTATAAGGGATTTTGCCGATTTCGGCCTATTGGTTAAAAAATGA
GCTGATTTAACAAAAATTTAACGCGAATTTTAACAAAATATTAACGTTTACAATTTCCTGATGCGGTATT
TTCTCCTTACGCATCTGTGCGGTATTTCACACCGCATAGGGTAATAACTGATATAATTAAATTGAAGCTC
TAATTTGTGAGTTTAGTATACATGCATTTACTTATAATACAGTTTTTTAGTTTTGCTGGCCGCATCTTCT
CAAATATGCTTCCCAGCCTGCTTTTCTGTAACGTTCACCCTCTACCTTAGCATCCCTTCCCTTTGCAAAT
AGTCCTCTTCCAACAATAATAATGTCAGATCCTGTAGAGACCACATCATCCACGGTTCTATACTGTTGAC
CCAATGCGTCTCCCTTGTCATCTAAACCCACACCGGGTGTCATAATCAACCAATCGTAACCTTCATCTCT
TCCACCCATGTCTCTTTGAGCAATAAAGCCGATAACAAAATCTTTGTCGCTCTTCGCAATGTCAACAGTA
CCCTTAGTATATTCTCCAGTAGATAGGGAGCCCTTGCATGACAATTCTGCTAACATCAAAAGGCCTCTAG
GTTCCTTTGTTACTTCTTCTGCCGCCTGCTTCAAACCGCTAACAATACCTGGGCCCACCACACCGTGTGC
ATTCGTAATGTCTGCCCATTCTGCTATTCTGTATACACCCGCAGAGTACTGCAATTTGACTGTATTACCA
ATGTCAGCAAATTTTCTGTCTTCGAAGAGTAAAAAATTGTACTTGGCGGATAATGCCTTTAGCGGCTTAA
CTGTGCCCTCCATGGAAAAATCAGTCAAGATATCCACATGTGTTTTTAGTAAACAAATTTTGGGACCTAA
TGCTTCAACTAACTCCAGTAATTCCTTGGTGGTACGAACATCCAATGAAGCACACAAGTTTGTTTGCTTT
TCGTGCATGATATTAAATAGCTTGGCAGCAACAGGACTAGGATGAGTAGCAGCACGTTCCTTATATGTAG
CTTTCGACATGATTTATCTTCGTTTCCTGCAGGTTTTTGTTCTGTGCAGTTGGGTTAAGAATACTGGGCA
ATTTCATGTTTCTTCAACACTACATATGCGTATATATACCAATCTAAGTCTGTGCTCCTTCCTTCGTTCT
TCCTTCTGTTCGGAGATTACCGAATCAAAAAAATTTCAAAGAAACCGAAATCAAAAAAAAGAATAAAAAA
AAAATGATGAATTGAATTGAAAAGCTGTGGTATGGTGCACTCTCAGTACAATCTGCTCTGATGCCGCATA
GTTAAGCCAGCCCCGACACCCGCCAACACCCGCTGACGCGCCCTGACGGGCTTGTCTGCTCCCGGCATCC
GCTTACAGACAAGCTGTGACCGTCTCCGGGAGCTGCATGTGTCAGAGGTTTTCACCGTCATCACCGAAAC
GCGCGA
