>Addgene plasmid #14276 | pAG426GPD-ccdB-TAP | addgene partial sequence | sequence record 20783 | 14276 with pRS_marker
CATTTTTTTTTTATTCTTTTTTTTGATTTCGGTTTCCTTGAAATTTTTTTGATTCGGTAATCTCCGAACA
GAAGGAAGAACGAAGGAAGGAGCACAGACTTAGATTGGTATATATACGCATATGTAGTGTTGAAGAAACA
TGAAATTGCCCAGTATTCTTAACCCAACTGCACAGAACAAAAACCTGCAGGAAACGAAGATAAATCATGT
CGAAAGCTACATATAAGGAACGTGCTGCTACTCATCCTAGTCCTGTTGCTGCCAAGCTATTTAATATCAT
GCACGAAAAGCAAACAAACTTGTGTGCTTCATTGGATGTTCGTACCACCAAGGAATTACTGGAGTTAGTT
GAAGCATTAGGTCCCAAAATTTGTTTACTAAAAACACATGTGGATATCTTGACTGATTTTTCCATGGAGG
GCACAGTTAAGCCGCTAAAGGCATTATCCGCCAAGTACAATTTTTTACTCTTCGAAGACAGAAAATTTGC
TGACATTGGTAATACAGTCAAATTGCAGTACTCTGCGGGTGTATACAGAATAGCAGAATGGGCAGACATT
ACGAATGCACACGGTGTGGTGGGCCCAGGTATTGTTAGCGGTTTGAAGCAGGCGGCAGAAGAAGTAACAA
AGGAACCTAGAGGCCTTTTGATGTTAGCAGAATTGTCATGCAAGGGCTCCCTATCTACTGGAGAATATAC
TAAGGGTACTGTTGACATTGCGAAGAGCGACAAAGATTTTGTTATCGGCTTTATTGCTC
