>Addgene plasmid #14276 | pAG426GPD-ccdB-TAP | addgene partial sequence | sequence record 20784 | 14276 with GW5
TTTACAGTATTATGTAGTCTGTTTTTTATGCAAAATCTAATTTAATATATTGATATTTATATCATTTTAC
GTTTCTCGTTCAGCTTTTTTTGTACAACTTGTGATGGGGGATCCACTAATTCCAAAATCCGTCGAAACTA
AATTCTGGTGTTTTAAAACTAAAAAAAAGACTAACTATAAAAGTAGAATTTAAGAAGTTTAAGAAATAGA
TTTACAGAATTACAATCAATACCTACCGTCTTTATATACTTATTAGTCAAGTAGGGGAATAATTTCAGGG
AACTGGTTTCAACCTTTTTTTTCAGCTTTTTCCAAATCAGAGAGAGCAGAAGGTAATAGAAGGTGTAAGA
AAATGAGATAGATACATGCGTGGGTCAATTGCCTTGTGTCATCATTTACTCCAGGCAGGTTGCATCACTC
CATTGAGGTTGTGCCCGTTTTTTGCCTGTTTGTGCCCCTGTTCTCTGTAGTTGCGCTAAGAGAATGGACC
TATGAACTGATGGTTGGTGAAGAAACAATATTTTGGTGCTGGGATTCTTTTTTTTTCTGGATGCCAGCTT
AAAAAGCGGGCTCCATTATATTTAGT
