>Addgene plasmid #14276 | pAG426GPD-ccdB-TAP | addgene partial sequence | sequence record 20785 | 14276 with GW3
GACATCAAAAACGCCATTAACCTGATGTTCTGGGGAATATAAATGTCAGGCTCCCTTATACACAGCCAGT
CTGCAGGTCGACCATAGTGACTGGATATGTTGTGTTTTACAGTATTATGTAGTCTGTTTTTTATGCAAAA
TCTAATTTAATATATTGATATTTATATCATTTTACGTTTCTCGTTCAGCTTTCTTGTACAAAGTGGTGAT
GGGCTGCAGGAATTCGATATCAAGCTTATCGATAGGTGGACCAGGTGGTGGAATGAAGCGACGATGGAAA
AAGAATTTCATAGCCGTCTCAGCAGCCAACCGCTTTAAGAAAATCTCATCCTCCGGGGCACTTGATTATG
GTACCCCAACTACTGCTTCTGAAAATCTATATTTTCAAGGTGAACTAAAAACTGCTGCTTTGGCTCAACA
TGCGATTAAGGGTGAAGCTCANAAACTTAATGACTCTCAAGCTCCAAAAGCTGATGCGCAACAAAATAAC
TTCAACAAAGATCAACAAAGCGCCTTCTATGAAATCTTGAACATGCCT
